Addgene plasmid #21371: R4227X-F
Depositing lab: Gregory Germino. Depositing organization: Johns Hopkins University and School of Medicine. Publication: Co-assembly of polycystin-1 and -2 produces unique cation-permeable currents. Hanaoka K, Qian F, Boletta A, Bhunia AK, Piontek K, Tsiokas L, Sukhatme VP, Guggino WB, Germino GG. Nature. . 408(6815):990-4. 10.1038/35050128 PubMed 11140688.
Backbone
  Vector backbone: pCI (modified)
  Backbone manufacturer: Promega
  Backbone size w/o insert (bp): 4713
  Vector type: Mammalian Expression
  Selectable markers: none
Growth in bacteria
  Bacterial resistance: Ampicillin, 100 μg/mL
  Growth temperature: 37°C
  Growth strain: DH5alpha
  Growth instructions: DH5a in dYT at 37oC
  Copy number: High Copy
Gene/Insert
  Gene/Insert name: autosomal dominant polycystic kidney disease type I (alt name: PKD1 mutant)
  Species: H. sapiens (human)
  Insert size (bp): 13000
  Mutation: Changed R4227 to stop codon
  GenBank ID: L33243
  Entrez Gene: PKD1 (a.k.a. PBP, PC1, Pc-1, TRPP1)
  Tag / fusion protein: FLAG (following D4226) (C terminal on insert)
  Cloning method: Restriction Enzyme; 5′ cloning site EcoRI (not destroyed); 3′ cloning site SpeI (not destroyed)
  Sequencing primers: 5′ T7; 3′ n/a
Terms and licenses: Academic/Nonprofit Terms; Industry Terms: Not Available to Industry
How to cite: R4227X-F was a gift from Gregory Germino (Addgene plasmid # 21371 ; http://n2t.net/addgene:21371 ; RRID:Addgene_21371)
