[The description below was written by a language model from this plasmid's Addgene catalogue record.]
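Description:
R4227X-F is a mammalian expression plasmid built on a modified version of the Promega pCI backbone (about 4.7 kb without insert). It carries a roughly 13 kb human PKD1 cDNA encoding polycystin-1, the protein mutated in autosomal dominant polycystic kidney disease type 1. The insert sits between EcoRI and SpeI sites, both of which remain intact. The plasmid is maintained in E. coli as a high-copy, ampicillin-selected construct. The record lists no selectable marker for mammalian cells, which points to transient transfection rather than stable line selection. The promoter is not named in the record. Standard pCI vectors drive expression from the CMV immediate-early enhancer/promoter with a chimeric intron and an SV40 late polyadenylation signal, and they carry a T7 promoter upstream of the cloning site. This is consistent with T7 being listed as the 5′ sequencing primer. The nature of the backbone modification is not described.

The defining feature of the insert is a truncating mutation in which arginine 4227 is replaced by a stop codon. A FLAG epitope placed directly after aspartate 4226 means the truncated protein ends in a C-terminal FLAG tag, which allows detection or immunoprecipitation. The mutation removes the distal part of the polycystin-1 cytoplasmic tail. The associated publication concerns co-assembly of polycystin-1 and polycystin-2 and the cation-permeable currents they produce together. This suggests the construct serves as a C-terminally truncated mutant for comparison with full-length PKD1 in such interaction and channel-activity experiments. No feature table was supplied, so element positions cannot be confirmed.
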