>Addgene plasmid #21371 | R4227X-F | addgene partial sequence | sequence record 28242 | 21371 with hPKD1-F (CGAGATGGTGGAGTTGTTCC)
GTCAGGGAGTTCCGCCACANAGTCCGCTTTGAAGGGATGGAGCCGCTGCCCTCTCGCTCCTCCAGGGGCT
CCAAGGTATCCCCGGATGTGCCCCCACCCAGCGCTGGCTCCGATGCCTCGCACCCCTCCACCTCCTCCAG
CCAGCTGGATGGGCTGAGCGTGAGCCTGGGCCGGCTGGGGACAAGGTGTGAGCCTGAGCCCTCCCGCCTC
CAAGCCGTGTTCGAGGCCCTGCTCACCCAGTTTGACGACTACAAGGACGACGATGACAAGTAGAAGCTTT
TAAGCCGAATTCCAGCACACTGGCGGCCGTTACTAGTGGATCCGAGCTCGGTACCTCTAGAGTCGACCCG
GGCGGCCGCCGCTTCGAGCAGACATGATAAGATACATTGATGAGTTTGGACAAACCACAACTAGAATGCA
GTGAAAAAAATGCTTTATTTGTGAAATTTGTGATGCTATTGCTTTATTTGTAACCATTATAAGCTGCAAT
AAACAAGTTAACAACAACAATTGCATTCATTTTATGTTTCAGGTTCAGGGGGAGATGTGGGAGGTTTTTT
AAAGCAAGTAAAACCTCTACAAATGTGGTAAAATCGATAAGGATCAATTGCCTTTTTTTTTAATTTTTAT
TTTATTTTATTTTTGAGATGGCCAGATCCGGGCTGGCGTAATAGCGAAGAGGCCCGCACCGATCGCCCTT
CCCAACAGTTGCGCAGNCTGAATGGCGAATGGACGCNNCCTGTAGCGGCGCA
