>Addgene plasmid #21371 | R4227X-F | addgene partial sequence | sequence record 28243 | 21371 with EBV-rev
CTCTAACGGCGGCCGCCCGGNCTCGCACTCTAGGAGGTACCGAGGCTCGTGTATCCANCTAGNTAACGGC
CGCCAGNTGCTGCCTGGCAATTCGGCTTAAAAGCNTTCTACNTTGGTCATCGTCGTCCTTGTANTCGTCA
AACTGGGTGAGCAGGGCCTCGAACACGGNCTTGNANGCGGGAGGGCTNANGCTCACACCTTGTCNCCANN
CGGCCCAGGCTCANGCTCAGNCCATCCNGNTGGCTGGAGGAGGTGGAGGNTTGCGAGGCANCNNAGNCAT
CGCTGGNTGGGGNCACANCCNGTTATACCTTGGAGCCCNTGGAGNANCAAGAGGGCAACGNCTCCNTCCN
TTCAAAGCGGACTTTGNGNCGNAANTCCTTGANCTTGCTGAGGCCCATCCAGATGCGNAGCCTGCGCATG
ANCNACTCCACCATCTCCTTANTCNTGGNGCTCNNAGGNTGGCCGGNACAGTCTCTCCANGCAGGGCGTG
GTAGCNCCTNATGAGAATAACATCTCCNANCCNCAGGNCGCNATNACANCNAGCNGTGCNNANAAGCNCC
NCANACAAGNGGTGGTGNCTAGGTGACAGGACTCGNTNGGACACNTGGTNNGAGAGNCCAGNNCTCNGGA
ANAAGCACAAACNGGG
